Addgene plasmid #113376: rs676-minor
Purpose: evaluate FOXA1 DIV motif enhancer activity in SNP rs67668514 minor allele (-)
Depositing lab: Ralf Jauch. Depositing organization: Guangzhou Institute of Biomedicine and Health (GIBH), Chinese Academy of Sciences. Publication: DNA-mediated dimerization on a compact sequence signature controls enhancer engagement and regulation by FOXA1. Wang X, Srivastava Y, Jankowski A, Malik V, Wei Y, Del Rosario RC, Cojocaru V, Prabhakar S, Jauch R. Nucleic Acids Res. 2018 Jun 20;46(11):5470-5486. doi: 10.1093/nar/gky259. PubMed 29669022.
Backbone
  Vector backbone: pGL4-TK
  Backbone manufacturer: Promega
  Vector type: Luciferase
Growth in bacteria
  Bacterial resistance: Ampicillin, 100 μg/mL
  Growth temperature: 37°C
  Growth strain: DH5alpha
  Copy number: High Copy
Gene/Insert
  Gene/Insert name: rs67668514 minor allele
  Species: H. sapiens (human)
  Cloning method: Restriction Enzyme; 5′ cloning site KpnI (unknown if destroyed); 3′ cloning site EcoRV (unknown if destroyed)
Terms and licenses: Academic/Nonprofit Terms; Industry Terms: Not Available to Industry
How to cite: rs676-minor was a gift from Ralf Jauch (Addgene plasmid # 113376 ; http://n2t.net/addgene:113376 ; RRID:Addgene_113376)
