[The description below was written by a language model from this plasmid's Addgene catalogue record and pLannotate feature annotations shown in this document.]
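Description:
rs676-minor is a firefly luciferase reporter plasmid built on the Promega-derived pGL4-TK backbone, designed to test whether a human genomic fragment carrying the minor allele of SNP rs67668514 acts as an enhancer. The stated purpose is to evaluate the activity of a FOXA1 DIV motif, a compact sequence signature on which FOXA1 dimerizes, in this allelic context. The "(-)" notation in the record presumably marks the allele state, though it is not explained further. The human insert was cloned by restriction digestion between KpnI and EcoRV sites. The automated annotation does not label it, but an unannotated stretch of roughly 1.1 kb lies between the upstream pause site and the TK promoter in the circular 6,064 nt sequence, which is where a candidate enhancer would be expected to sit.

The reporter unit consists of the herpes simplex virus thymidine kinase promoter, which gives modest basal expression that a linked enhancer can raise, driving the synthetic luc2 firefly luciferase coding sequence, followed by an SV40 polyadenylation signal. Upstream of the cloning region, a synthetic poly(A) signal and an RNA polymerase II pause site from the human α2 globin gene reduce read-through transcription from the backbone, lowering background. The short large T antigen and tetracycline resistance hits are fragments, most likely incidental backbone matches rather than functional genes. The plasmid replicates in E. coli from a high-copy ColE1/pUC-type origin and is selected with ampicillin through β-lactamase. No mammalian selection marker is annotated, which fits transient transfection assays. Its name implies a matching construct carrying the other allele, allowing the effect of the variant on FOXA1-dependent enhancer activity to be compared.
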