Features (pLannotate 1.2.2; 10 found; start..end, strand, type, name):
      1..752     +  promoter       HSV TK promoter: herpes simplex virus thymidine kinase promoter
    788..2440    +  CDS            luciferase: firefly luciferase synthetic luc2 version of the luciferase gene
   2484..2605    -  polyA_signal   SV40 poly(A) signal: SV40 polyadenylation signal
   2628..2696    -  CDS            large T antigen (fragment): large T antigen from SV40 (simian virus 40)
   2712..2844    +  CDS            TcR (fragment): tetracycline efflux protein; tet; confers resistance to tetracycline
   3024..3612    -  rep_origin     ori: high-copy-number ColE1/pMB1/pBR322/pUC origin of replication
   3812..4672    -  CDS            AmpR: β-lactamase confers resistance to ampicillin, carbenicillin, and related antibiotics
   4673..4714    -  promoter       AmpR promoter (fragment): bla
   4777..4825    +  polyA_signal   poly(A) signal: synthetic polyadenylation signal
   4839..4930    +  misc_feature   pause site: RNA polymerase II transcriptional pause signal from the human α2 globin gene
>Addgene plasmid #113376 | rs676-minor | addgene full sequence | sequence record 221930 | Addgene NGS Result
AATGAGTCTTCGGACCTCGCGGGGGCCGCTTAAGCGGTGGTTAGGGTTTGTCTGACGCGGGGGGAGGGGG
AAGGAACGAAACACTCTCATTCGGAGGCGGCTCGGGGTTTGGTCTTGGTGGCCACGGGCACGCAGAAGAG
CGCCGCGATCCTCTTAAGCACCCCCCCGCCCTCCGTGGAGGCGGGGGTTTGGTCGGCGGGTGGTAACTGG
CGGGCCGCTGACTCGGGCGGGTCGCGCGCCCCAGAGTGTGACCTTTTCGGTCTGCTCGCAGACCCCCGGG
CGGCGCCGCCGCGGCGGCGACGGGCTCGCTGGGTCCTAGGCTCCATGGGGACCGTATACGTGGACAGGCT
CTGGAGCATCCGCACGACTGCGGTGATATTACCGGAGACCTTCTGCGGGACGAGCCGGGTCACGCGGCTG
ACGCGGAGCGTCCGTTGGGCGACAAACACCAGGACGGGGCACAGGTACACTATCTTGTCACCCGGAGGCG
CGAGGGACTGCAGGAGCTTCAGGGAGTGGCGCAGCTGCTTCATCCCCGTGGCCCGTTGCTCGCGTTTGCT
GGCGGTGTCCCCGGAAGAAATATATTTGCATGTCTTTAGTTCTATGATGACACAAACCCCGCCCAGCGTC
TTGTCATTGGCGAATTCGAACACGCAGATGCAGTCGGGGCGGCGCGGTCCCAGGTCCACTTCGCATATTA
AGGTGACGCGTGTGGCCTCGAACACCGAGCGACCCTGCAGCGACCCGCTTAAAAGCTTGGCAATCCGGTA
CTGTTGGTAAAGCCACCATGGAAGATGCCAAAAACATTAAGAAGGGCCCAGCGCCATTCTACCCACTCGA
AGACGGGACCGCCGGCGAGCAGCTGCACAAAGCCATGAAGCGCTACGCCCTGGTGCCCGGCACCATCGCC
TTTACCGACGCACATATCGAGGTGGACATTACCTACGCCGAGTACTTCGAGATGAGCGTTCGGCTGGCAG
AAGCTATGAAGCGCTATGGGCTGAATACAAACCATCGGATCGTGGTGTGCAGCGAGAATAGCTTGCAGTT
CTTCATGCCCGTGTTGGGTGCCCTGTTCATCGGTGTGGCTGTGGCCCCAGCTAACGACATCTACAACGAG
CGCGAGCTGCTGAACAGCATGGGCATCAGCCAGCCCACCGTCGTATTCGTGAGCAAGAAAGGGCTGCAAA
AGATCCTCAACGTGCAAAAGAAGCTACCGATCATACAAAAGATCATCATCATGGATAGCAAGACCGACTA
CCAGGGCTTCCAAAGCATGTACACCTTCGTGACTTCCCATTTGCCACCCGGCTTCAACGAGTACGACTTC
GTGCCCGAGAGCTTCGACCGGGACAAAACCATCGCCCTGATCATGAACAGTAGTGGCAGTACCGGATTGC
CCAAGGGCGTAGCCCTACCGCACCGCACCGCTTGTGTCCGATTCAGTCATGCCCGCGACCCCATCTTCGG
CAACCAGATCATCCCCGACACCGCTATCCTCAGCGTGGTGCCATTTCACCACGGCTTCGGCATGTTCACC
ACGCTGGGCTACTTGATCTGCGGCTTTCGGGTCGTGCTCATGTACCGCTTCGAGGAGGAGCTATTCTTGC
GCAGCTTGCAAGACTATAAGATTCAATCTGCCCTGCTGGTGCCCACACTATTTAGCTTCTTCGCTAAGAG
CACTCTCATCGACAAGTACGACCTAAGCAACTTGCACGAGATCGCCAGCGGCGGGGCGCCGCTCAGCAAG
GAGGTAGGTGAGGCCGTGGCCAAACGCTTCCACCTACCAGGCATCCGCCAGGGCTACGGCCTGACAGAAA
CAACCAGCGCCATTCTGATCACCCCCGAAGGGGACGACAAGCCTGGCGCAGTAGGCAAGGTGGTGCCCTT
CTTCGAGGCTAAGGTGGTGGACTTGGACACCGGTAAGACACTGGGTGTGAACCAGCGCGGCGAGCTGTGC
GTCCGTGGCCCCATGATCATGAGCGGCTACGTTAACAACCCCGAGGCTACAAACGCTCTCATCGACAAGG
ACGGCTGGCTGCACAGCGGCGACATCGCCTACTGGGACGAGGACGAGCACTTCTTCATCGTGGACCGGCT
GAAGAGCCTGATCAAATACAAGGGCTACCAGGTAGCCCCAGCCGAACTGGAGAGCATCCTGCTGCAACAC
CCCAACATCTTCGACGCCGGGGTCGCCGGCCTGCCCGACGACGATGCCGGCGAGCTGCCCGCCGCAGTCG
TCGTGCTGGAACACGGTAAAACCATGACCGAGAAGGAGATCGTGGACTATGTGGCCAGCCAGGTTACAAC
CGCCAAGAAGCTGCGCGGTGGTGTTGTGTTCGTGGACGAGGTGCCTAAAGGACTGACCGGCAAGTTGGAC
GCCCGCAAGATCCGCGAGATTCTCATTAAGGCCAAGAAGGGCGGCAAGATCGCCGTGTAATAATTCTAGA
GTCGGGGCGGCCGGCCGCTTCGAGCAGACATGATAAGATACATTGATGAGTTTGGACAAACCACAACTAG
AATGCAGTGAAAAAAATGCTTTATTTGTGAAATTTGTGATGCTATTGCTTTATTTGTAACCATTATAAGC
TGCAATAAACAAGTTAACAACAACAATTGCATTCATTTTATGTTTCAGGTTCAGGGGGAGGTGTGGGAGG
TTTTTTAAAGCAAGTAAAACCTCTACAAATGTGGTAAAATCGATAAGGATCCGTCGACCGATGCCCTTGA
GAGCCTTCAACCCAGTCAGCTCCTTCCGGTGGGCGCGGGGCATGACTATCGTCGCCGCACTTATGACTGT
CTTCTTTATCATGCAACTCGTAGGACAGGTGCCGGCAGCGCTCTTCCGCTTCCTCGCTCACTGACTCGCT
GCGCTCGGTCGTTCGGCTGCGGCGAGCGGTATCAGCTCACTCAAAGGCGGTAATACGGTTATCCACAGAA
TCAGGGGATAACGCAGGAAAGAACATGTGAGCAAAAGGCCAGCAAAAGGCCAGGAACCGTAAAAAGGCCG
CGTTGCTGGCGTTTTTCCATAGGCTCCGCCCCCCTGACGAGCATCACAAAAATCGACGCTCAAGTCAGAG
GTGGCGAAACCCGACAGGACTATAAAGATACCAGGCGTTTCCCCCTGGAAGCTCCCTCGTGCGCTCTCCT
GTTCCGACCCTGCCGCTTACCGGATACCTGTCCGCCTTTCTCCCTTCGGGAAGCGTGGCGCTTTCTCATA
GCTCACGCTGTAGGTATCTCAGTTCGGTGTAGGTCGTTCGCTCCAAGCTGGGCTGTGTGCACGAACCCCC
CGTTCAGCCCGACCGCTGCGCCTTATCCGGTAACTATCGTCTTGAGTCCAACCCGGTAAGACACGACTTA
TCGCCACTGGCAGCAGCCACTGGTAACAGGATTAGCAGAGCGAGGTATGTAGGCGGTGCTACAGAGTTCT
TGAAGTGGTGGCCTAACTACGGCTACACTAGAAGAACAGTATTTGGTATCTGCGCTCTGCTGAAGCCAGT
TACCTTCGGAAAAAGAGTTGGTAGCTCTTGATCCGGCAAACAAACCACCGCTGGTAGCGGTGGTTTTTTT
GTTTGCAAGCAGCAGATTACGCGCAGAAAAAAAGGATCTCAAGAAGATCCTTTGATCTTTTCTACGGGGT
CTGACGCTCAGTGGAACGAAAACTCACGTTAAGGGATTTTGGTCATGAGATTATCAAAAAGGATCTTCAC
CTAGATCCTTTTAAATTAAAAATGAAGTTTTAAATCAATCTAAAGTATATATGAGTAAACTTGGTCTGAC
AGCGGCCGCAAATGCTAAACCACTGCAGTGGTTACCAGTGCTTGATCAGTGAGGCACCGATCTCAGCGAT
CTGCCTATTTCGTTCGTCCATAGTGGCCTGACTCCCCGTCGTGTAGATCACTACGATTCGTGAGGGCTTA
CCATCAGGCCCCAGCGCAGCAATGATGCCGCGAGAGCCGCGTTCACCGGCCCCCGATTTGTCAGCAATGA
ACCAGCCAGCAGGGAGGGCCGAGCGAAGAAGTGGTCCTGCTACTTTGTCCGCCTCCATCCAGTCTATGAG
CTGCTGTCGTGATGCTAGAGTAAGAAGTTCGCCAGTGAGTAGTTTCCGAAGAGTTGTGGCCATTGCTACT
GGCATCGTGGTATCACGCTCGTCGTTCGGTATGGCTTCGTTCAACTCTGGTTCCCAGCGGTCAAGCCGGG
TCACATGATCACCCATATTATGAAGAAATGCAGTCAGCTCCTTAGGGCCTCCGATCGTTGTCAGAAGTAA
GTTGGCCGCGGTGTTGTCGCTCATGGTAATGGCAGCACTACACAATTCTCTTACCGTCATGCCATCCGTA
AGATGCTTTTCCGTGACCGGCGAGTACTCAACCAAGTCGTTTTGTGAGTAGTGTATACGGCGACCAAGCT
GCTCTTGCCCGGCGTCTATACGGGACAACACCGCGCCACATAGCAGTACTTTGAAAGTGCTCATCATCGG
GAATCGTTCTTCGGGGCGGAAAGACTCAAGGATCTTGCCGCTATTGAGATCCAGTTCGATATAGCCCACT
CTTGCACCCAGTTGATCTTCAGCATCTTTTACTTTCACCAGCGTTTCGGGGTGTGCAAAAACAGGCAAGC
AAAATGCCGCAAAGAAGGGAATGAGTGCGACACGAAAATGTTGGATGCTCATACTCGTCCTTTTTCAATA
TTATTGAAGCATTTATCAGGGTTACTAGTACGTCTCTCAAGGATAAGTAAGTAATATTAAGGTACGGGAG
GTATTGGACAGGCCGCAATAAAATATCTTTATTTTCATTACATCTGTGTGTTGGTTTTTTGTGTGAATCG
ATAGTACTAACATACGCTCTCCATCAAAACAAAACGAAACAAAACAAACTAGCAAAATAGGCTGTCCCCA
GTGCAAGTGCAGGTGCCAGAACATTTCTCTGGCCTAACTGGCCGGTACCCCGCCTGATGCTTGTTTCTGT
GCTATTAGTGAAATAACTGTTTTAACTATGTGCCTGAGTAGGACACTAGAATGCCTTAGAACGTTTGATT
TTACTGTGTGCTTTATCCTAGTCCATACAAAAACATGTACTATATATACTGTAGTTATCACCTGAGTGGG
AATTCTTTTCAACTCGTATTTTGCTCATTGCTTTTATAAACTTTTTATTGGTAAAAATGGCTTTGTCACC
ATGTGCTATACAAAAATTCATTAAAATGTTACATGATGAATTACTTTTTGGTTACCTAAATGCAGTATCA
ATTTTGCTTTTGTGACACCACATGAATAGTACATCTTAATGTTAACCAGCTATGTGCTAGTATTGGTTTA
CATAAGAAATATTTGTTGTATATAAATATTTCATTAGCTATGAACTTGTACTTTAATCGTTCTTTTTACA
CAGTTAGACTATTACCACAGAGAATTGAGAATGCTCTGTTGACTCTAAGAACATAGATCTTTCCTGTGTT
TGTTTCACACTGCTTTTGAGCGATATCGCTCAAAAGCAGTGTGAAACAAGCATCAGGCGGGGTACCCCGC
CTGATGCTTGTTTCTGTGCTATTAGTGAAATAACTGTTTTAACTATGTGCCTGAGTAGGACACTAGAATG
CCTTAGAACGTTTGATTTTACCGTGTGCTTTATCCTAGTCCATACAAAAACATGTACTATATATACTGTA
GTTATCACCTGAGTGGGAATTCTTTTCAACTCGTATTTTGCTCATTGCTTTTATAAACTTTTTATTGGTA
AAAATGGCTTTGTCACCATGTGCTATACAAAAATTCATTAAAATGTTACATGATGAATTACTTTTTGGTT
ACCTAAATGCAGTATCAATATTTGCTTTTGTGACACCACATGAATAGTACACCTTAATGTTAACCAGCTA
TGTGCTAGTATTGGTTTACATAAGAAATATTTGTTGTATATAAATATTTCATTAGCTATGAACTTGTACT
TTAATCGTTCTTTTTACACAGTTAGACTATTACCACAGAGAATTGAGAATGCTCTGTTGACTCTAAGAAC
ATAGATCTTTCCTGTGTTTGTTTCACACTGCTTTTGAGCGATTA
