>Addgene plasmid #113376 | rs676-minor | depositor partial sequence | sequence record 221932 | rs676-minor sequence 8 bps
GTATCAAT
